>Addgene plasmid #13144 | pc3XB-ZF45 | depositor full sequence | sequence record 7493 | Author sequence
GACGGATCGGGAGATCTCCCGATCCCCTATGGTGCACTCTCAGTACAATCTGCTCTGATGCCGCATAGTT
AAGCCAGTATCTGCTCCCTGCTTGTGTGTTGGAGGTCGCTGAGTAGTGCGCGAGCAAAATTTAAGCTACA
ACAAGGCAAGGCTTGACCGACAATTGCATGAAGAATCTGCTTAGGGTTAGGCGTTTTGCGCTGCTTCGCG
ATGTACGGGCCAGATATACGCGTTGACATTGATTATTGACTAGTTATTAATAGTAATCAATTACGGGGTC
ATTAGTTCATAGCCCATATATGGAGTTCCGCGTTACATAACTTACGGTAAATGGCCCGCCTGGCTGACCG
CCCAACGACCCCCGCCCATTGACGTCAATAATGACGTATGTTCCCATAGTAACGCCAATAGGGACTTTCC
ATTGACGTCAATGGGTGGAGTATTTACGGTAAACTGCCCACTTGGCAGTACATCAAGTGTATCATATGCC
AAGTACGCCCCCTATTGACGTCAATGACGGTAAATGGCCCGCCTGGCATTATGCCCAGTACATGACCTTA
TGGGACTTTCCTACTTGGCAGTACATCTACGTATTAGTCATCGCTATTACCATGGTGATGCGGTTTTGGC
AGTACATCAATGGGCGTGGATAGCGGTTTGACTCACGGGGATTTCCAAGTCTCCACCCCATTGACGTCAA
TGGGAGTTTGTTTTGGCACCAAAATCAACGGGACTTTCCAAAATGTCGTAACAACTCCGCCCCATTGACG
CAAATGGGCGGTAGGCGTGTACGGTGGGAGGTCTATATAAGCAGAGCTCTCTGGCTAACTAGAGAACCCA
CTGCTTACTGGCTTATCGAAATTAATACGACTCACTATAGGGAGACCCAAGCTGGCTAGCGTTTAAACGG
GCCCTCTAGACCCGGGGAGAAGAAATTTGCCTGCCCTGAGTGTCCTAAGCGCTTCATGGATCGTAGCCAC
CTCGCACGTCATATCAAGACCCACACCGGTGGATCCTCTGCACAGTAGTAAGCTTAAGTTTAAACCGCTG
ATCAGCCTCGACTGTGCCTTCTAGTTGCCAGCCATCTGTTGTTTGCCCCTCCCCCGTGCCTTCCTTGACC
CTGGAAGGTGCCACTCCCACTGTCCTTTCCTAATAAAATGAGGAAATTGCATCGCATTGTCTGAGTAGGT
GTCATTCTATTCTGGGGGGTGGGGTGGGGCAGGACAGCAAGGGGGAGGATTGGGAAGACAATAGCAGGCA
TGCTGGGGATGCGGTGGGCTCTATGGCTTCTGAGGCGGAAAGAACCAGCTGGGGCTCTAGGGGGTATCCC
C
[124 nt withheld, positions 1332-1455]
C
[91 nt withheld, positions 1457-1547]
A
[49 nt withheld, positions 1549-1597]
CCTTTGACGTTGGAGTCCACGTTCTTT
[37 nt withheld, positions 1625-1661]
ACCCTATCTCGGTCTATTCTTTTGATTTATAAGGGATTTTGCCGATTTCGGCCTATTGGTTAAAAAATGA
GCTGATTTAACAAAAATTTAACGCGAATTAATTCTGTGGAATGTGTGTCAGTTAGGGTGTGGAAAGTCCC
CAGGCTCCCCAGCAGGCAGAAGTATGCAAAGCATGCATCTCAATTAGTCAGCAACCAGGTGTGGAAAGTC
CCCAGGCTCCCCAGCAGGCAGAAGTATGCAAAGCATGCATCTCAATTAGTCAGCAACCATAGTCCCGCCC
CTAACTCCGCCCATCCCGCCCCTAACTCCGCCCAGTTCCGCCCATTCTCCGCCCCATGGCTGACTAATTT
TTTTTATTTATGCAGAGGCCGAGGCCGCCTCTGCCTCTGAGCTATTCCAGAAGTAGTGAGGAGGCTTTTT
TGGAGGCCTAGGCTTTTGCAAAAAGCTCCCGGCCGGGAGCTTGTATATCCATTTTCGGATCTGATCAAGA
GACAGGATGAGGATCGTTTCGCATGATTGAACAAGATGGATTGCACGCAGGTTCTCCGGCCGCTTGGGTG
GAGAGGCTATTCGGCTATGACTGGGCACAACAGACAATCGGCTGCTCTGATGCCGCCGTGTTCCGGCTGT
CAGCGCAGGGGCGCCCGGTTCTTTTTGTCAAGACCGACCTGTCCGGTGCCCTGAATGAACTGCAGGACGA
GGCAGCGCGGCTATCGTGGCTGGCCACGACGGGCGTTCCTTGCGCAGCTGTGCTCGACGTTGTCACTGAA
GCGGGAAGGGACTGGCTGCTATTGGGCGAAGTGCCGGGGCAGGATCTCCTGTCATCTCACCTTGCTCCTG
CCGAGAAAGTATCCATCATGGCTGATGCAATGCGGCGGCTGCATACGCTTGATCCGGCTACCTGCCCATT
CGACCACCAAGCGAAACATCGCATCGAGCGAGCACGTACTCGGATGGAAGCCGGTCTTGTCGATCAGGAT
GATCTGGACGAAGAGCATCAGGGGCTCGCGCCAGCCGAACTGTTCGCCAGGCTCAAGGCGCGCATGCCCG
ACGGCGAGGATCTCGTCGTGACCCATGGCGATGCCTGCTTGCCGAATATCATGGTGGAAAATGGCCGCTT
TTCTGGATTCATCGACTGTGGCCGGCTGGGTGTGGCGGACCGCTATCAGGACATAGCGTTGGCTACCCGT
GATATTGCTGAAGAGCTTGGCGGCGAATGGGCTGACCGCTTCCTCGTGCTTTACGGTATCGCCGCTCCCG
ATTCGCAGCGCATCGCCTTCTATCGCCTTCTTGACGAGTTCTTCTGAGCGGGACTCTGGGGTTCGAAATG
ACCGACCAAGCGACGCCCAACCTGCCATCACGAGATTTCGATTCCACCGCCGCCTTCTATGAAAGGTTGG
GCTTCGGAATCGTTTTCCGGGACGCCGGCTGGATGATCCTCCAGCGCGGGGATCTCATGCTGGAGTTCTT
CGCCCACCCCAACTTGTTTATTGCAGCTTATAATGGTTACAAATAAAGCAATAGCATCACAAATTTCACA
AATAAAGCATTTTTTTCACTGCATTCTAGTTGTGGTTTGTCCAAACTCATCAATGTATCTTATCATGTCT
GTATACCGTCGACCTCTAGCTAGAGCTTGGCGTAATCATGGTCATAGCTGTTTCCTGTGTGAAATTGTTA
TCCGCTCACAATTCCACACAACATACGAGCCGGAAGCATAAAGTGTAAAGCCTGGGGTGCCTAATGAGTG
AGCTAACTCACATTAATTGCGTTGCGCTCACTGCCCGCTTTCCAGTCGGGAAACCTGTCGTGCCAGCTGC
ATTAATGAATCGGCCAACGCGCGGGGAGAGGCGGTTTGCGTATTGGGCGCTCTTCCGCTTCCTCGCTCAC
TGACTCGCTGCGCTCGGTCGTTCGGCTGCGGCGAGCGGTATCAGCTCACTCAAAGGCGGTAATACGGTTA
TCCACAGAATCAGGGGATAACGCAGGAAAGAACATGTGAGCAAAAGGCCAGCAAAAGGCCAGGAACCGTA
AAAAGGCCGCGTTGCTGGCGTTTTTCCATAGGCTCCGCCCCCCTGACGAGCATCACAAAAATCGACGCTC
AAGTCAGAGGTGGCGAAACCCGACAGGACTATAAAGATACCAGGCGTTTCCCCCTGGAAGCTCCCTCGTG
CGCTCTCCTGTTCCGACCCTGCCGCTTACCGGATACCTGTCCGCCTTTCTCCCTTCGGGAAGCGTGGCGC
TTTCTCATAGCTCACGCTGTAGGTATCTCAGTTCGGTGTAGGTCGTTCGCTCCAAGCTGGGCTGTGTGCA
CGAACCCCCCGTTCAGCCCGACCGCTGCGCCTTATCCGGTAACTATCGTCTTGAGTCCAACCCGGTAAGA
CACGACTTATCGCCACTGGCAGCAGCCACTGGTAACAGGATTAGCAGAGCGAGGTATGTAGGCGGTGCTA
CAGAGTTCTTGAAGTGGTGGCCTAACTACGGCTACACTAGAAGAACAGTATTTGGTATCTGCGCTCTGCT
GAAGCCAGTTACCTTCGGAAAAAGAGTTGGTAGCTCTTGATCCGGCAAACAAACCACCGCTGGTAGCGGT
TTTTTTGTTTGCAAGCAGCAGATTACGCGCAGAAAAAAAGGATCTCAAGAAGATCCTTTGATCTTTTCTA
CGGGGTCTGACGCTCAGTGGAACGAAAACTCACGTTAAGGGATTTTGGTCATGAGATTATCAAAAAGGAT
CTTCACCTAGATCCTTTTAAATTAAAAATGAAGTTTTAAATCAATCTAAAGTATATATGAGTAAACTTGG
TCTGACAGTTACCAATGCTTAATCAGTGAGGCACCTATCTCAGCGATCTGTCTATTTCGTTCATCCATAG
TTGCCTGACTCCCCGTCGTGTAGATAACTACGATACGGGAGGGCTTACCATCTGGCCCCAGTGCTGCAAT
GATACCGCGAGACCCACGCTCACCGGCTCCAGATTTATCAGCAATAAACCAGCCAGCCGGAAGGGCCGAG
CGCAGAAGTGGTCCTGCAACTTTATCCGCCTCCATCCAGTCTATTAATTGTTGCCGGGAAGCTAGAGTAA
GTAGTTCGCCAGTTAATAGTTTGCGCAACGTTGTTGCCATTGCTACAGGCATCGTGGTGTCACGCTCGTC
GTTTGGTATGGCTTCATTCAGCTCCGGTTCCCAACGATCAAGGCGAGTTACATGATCCCCCATGTTGTGC
AAAAAAGCGGTTAGCTCCTTCGGTCCTCCGATCGTTGTCAGAAGTAAGTTGGCCGCAGTGTTATCACTCA
TGGTTATGGCAGCACTGCATAATTCTCTTACTGTCATGCCATCCGTAAGATGCTTTTCTGTGACTGGTGA
GTACTCAACCAAGTCATTCTGAGAATAGTGTATGCGGCGACCGAGTTGCTCTTGCCCGGCGTCAATACGG
GATAATACCGCGCCACATAGCAGAACTTTAAAAGTGCTCATCATTGGAAAACGTTCTTCGGGGCGAAAAC
TCTCAAGGATCTTACCGCTGTTGAGATCCAGTTCGATGTAACCCACTCGTGCACCCAACTGATCTTCAGC
ATCTTTTACTTTCACCAGCGTTTCTGGGTGAGCAAAAACAGGAAGGCAAAATGCCGCAAAAAAGGGAATA
AGGGCGACACGGAAATGTTGAATACTCATACTCTTCCTTTTTCAATATTATTGAAGCATTTATCAGGGTT
ATTGTCTCATGAGCGGATACATATTTGAATGTATTTAGAAAAATAAACAAATAGGGGTTCCGCGCACATT
TCCCCGAAAAGTGCCACCTGACGTC
Features (pLannotate 1.2.2; 19 found; start..end, strand, type, name):
     28..80      -  misc_feature   bom (fragment): basis of mobility region from pBR322
    235..614     +  enhancer       CMV enhancer: human cytomegalovirus immediate early enhancer
    615..818     +  promoter       CMV promoter: human cytomegalovirus (CMV) immediate early promoter
    814..847     +  LTR            5' LTR (truncated) (fragment): truncated 5' long terminal repeat (LTR) from HIV-1
    863..881     +  promoter       T7 promoter: promoter for bacteriophage T7 RNA polymerase
   1062..1286    +  polyA_signal   bGH poly(A) signal: bovine growth hormone polyadenylation signal
   1290..1311    +  promoter       SV40 promoter (fragment): SV40 enhancer and early promoter
   1332..1760    +  rep_origin     f1 ori (sequence partly withheld): f1 bacteriophage origin of replication; arrow indicates direction of (+) strand synthesis
   1774..2103    +  promoter       SV40 promoter: SV40 enhancer and early promoter
   2174..2965    +  CDS            neo: KKA2_KLEPN - Also known as kan, nptII. Experimental evidence at protein level: Swiss-Prot protein existence level 1. Resistance to kanamycin, neomycin, paromomycin, ribostamycin, butirosin and gentamicin B. From Klebsiella pneumoniae.
   2989..3147    +  CDS            ble (fragment): BLE_KLEPN - Experimental evidence at protein level: Swiss-Prot protein existence level 1. Binding protein with a strong affinity to the bleomycin family of antibiotics. Binds to CL990; an antimitotic-antibiotic compound. From Klebsiella pneumoniae.
   3142..3263    +  polyA_signal   SV40 poly(A) signal: SV40 polyadenylation signal
   3336..3352    -  protein_bind   lac operator: The lac repressor binds to the lac operator to inhibit transcription in E. coli. This inhibition can be relieved by adding lactose or isopropyl-β-D-thiogalactopyranoside (IPTG). lac repressor encoded by lacI
   3360..3390    -  promoter       lac promoter: promoter for the E. coli lac operon
   3405..3426    -  protein_bind   CAP binding site: CAP binding activates transcription in the presence of cAMP. E. coli catabolite activator protein
   3439..3531    -  CDS            lacI (fragment): lac repressor; lacI; The lac repressor binds to the lac operator to inhibit transcription in E. coli. This inhibition can be relieved by adding lactose or isopropyl-β-D-thiogalactopyranoside (IPTG).
   3714..4299    -  rep_origin     ori: high-copy-number ColE1/pMB1/pBR322/pUC origin of replication
   4470..5330    -  CDS            AmpR: β-lactamase; bla; confers resistance to ampicillin, carbenicillin, and related antibiotics
   5331..5435    -  promoter       AmpR promoter: bla
