[The description below was written by a language model from this plasmid's Addgene catalogue record and pLannotate feature annotations shown in this document.]
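Description:
pc3XB-ZF45 is a mammalian expression-type plasmid built on pc3XB, a modified version of the Invitrogen pcDNA3 backbone, and it serves as an archive and source vector for a single zinc finger module. It belongs to the Zinc Finger Consortium Modular Assembly Kit v1.0. The roughly 90 bp insert, ZF45, encodes one C2H2 zinc finger drawn from the Sangamo module set and is recorded as recognising the DNA triplet GGC. The insert sits between XbaI and BamHI sites, both preserved. This is consistent with the kit's purpose of excising individual finger modules and joining them by restriction cloning into multi-finger arrays, which can then be used to build zinc finger nucleases with chosen target specificities.

In the annotated sequence of about 5.5 kb, the cloning region lies downstream of the CMV immediate early enhancer and promoter and a T7 promoter, which also provides the sequencing primer site, and upstream of the bovine growth hormone polyadenylation signal. The finger coding segment itself was not picked up as a named feature by the automated annotation. A short hit labelled as an HIV-1 LTR fragment next to the CMV promoter is probably an annotation artefact rather than a functional viral element. A separate cassette with the SV40 enhancer/early promoter, the neomycin phosphotransferase gene and the SV40 poly(A) signal allows G418 selection in mammalian cells. Propagation in E. coli relies on a high-copy ColE1/pUC-type origin and β-lactamase for ampicillin selection, and an f1 origin permits single-stranded DNA production. Residual lac promoter/operator and lacI fragments are backbone remnants.
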