Addgene plasmid #13144: pc3XB-ZF45
Depositing lab: Keith Joung. Depositing organization: Massachusetts General Hospital. Publication: Standardized reagents and protocols for engineering zinc finger nucleases by modular assembly. Wright DA, Thibodeau-Beganny S, Sander JD, Winfrey RJ, Hirsh AS, Eichtinger M, Fu F, Porteus MH, Dobbs D, Voytas DF, Joung JK. Nat Protoc. 2006;1(3):1637-52. doi: 10.1038/nprot.2006.259 PubMed 17406455.
Backbone
  Vector backbone: pc3XB
  Backbone manufacturer: Modified Invitrogen pcDNA3
  Backbone size w/o insert (bp): 5400
  Vector type: Mammalian Expression
  Selectable markers: Neomycin (select with G418)
Growth in bacteria
  Bacterial resistance: Ampicillin, 100 μg/mL
  Growth temperature: 37°C
  Growth strain: XL1 Blue
  Copy number: High Copy
Gene/Insert
  Gene/Insert name: ZF45
  Insert size (bp): 90
  Cloning method: Restriction Enzyme; 5′ cloning site XbaI (not destroyed); 3′ cloning site BamHI (not destroyed)
  Sequencing primers: 5′ T7
Terms and licenses: Academic/Nonprofit Terms; Industry Terms: Not Available to Industry
Depositor comments: Part of the Zinc Finger Consortium Modular Assembly Kit v1.0. Finger protein sequence: PGEKKFACPECPKRFMDRSHLARHIKTH. Target DNA sequence: GGC. This zinc finger is derived from the Sangamo module set.
How to cite: pc3XB-ZF45 was a gift from Keith Joung (Addgene plasmid # 13144 ; http://n2t.net/addgene:13144 ; RRID:Addgene_13144)
