>Addgene plasmid #13144 | pc3XB-ZF45 | addgene partial sequence | sequence record 19528 | CMV-F 5'-CGCAAATGGGCGGTAGGCGTG-3'
CTCCTGGCTAACTAGAGAACCCACTGCTTACTGGCTTATCGAAATTAATACGACTCACTATAGGGAGACC
CAAGCTGGCTAGCGTTTAAACGGGCCCTCTAGACCCGGGGAGAAGAAATTTGCCTGCCCTGAGTGTCCTA
AGCGCTTCATGGATCGTAGCCACCTCGCACGTCATATCAAGACCCACACCGGTGGATCCTCTGCACAGTA
GTAAGCTTAAGTTTAAACCGCTGATCAGCCTCGACTGTGCCTTCTAGTTGCCAGCCATCTGTTGTTTGCC
CCTCCCCCGTGCCTTCCTTGACCCTGGAAGGTGCCACTCCCACTGTCCTTTCCTAATAAAATGAGGAAAT
TGCATCGCATTGTCTGAGTAGGTGTCATTCTATTCTGGGGGGTGGGGTGGGGCAGGACAGCAAGGGGGAG
GATTGGGAAGACAATAGCAGGCATGCTGGGGATGCGGTGGGCTCTATGGCTTCTGAGGCGGAAAGAACCA
GCTGGGGCTCTAGGGGGTATCCCCACGCGCCCTGTAGCGGCGCATTAAGCGCGGCGGGTGTGGT
